>Addgene plasmid #225959 | pCF140_Gag-SpyCas9-NLS | addgene full sequence | sequence record 450755 | Addgene NGS Result
GCGGCCGCTCTAGAGAGCTTGGCCCATTGCATACGTTGTATCCATATCATAATATGTACATTTATATTGG
CTCATGTCCAACATTACCGCCATGTTGACATTGATTATTGACTAGTTATTAATAGTAATCAATTACGGGG
TCATTAGTTCATAGCCCATATATGGAGTTCCGCGTTACATAACTTACGGTAAATGGCCCGCCTGGCTGAC
CGCCCAACGACCCCCGCCCATTGACGTCAATAATGACGTATGTTCCCATAGTAACGCCAATAGGGACTTT
CCATTGACGTCAATGGGTGGAGTATTTACGGTAAACTGCCCACTTGGCAGTACATCAAGTGTATCATATG
CCAAGTACGCCCCCTATTGACGTCAATGACGGTAAATGGCCCGCCTGGCATTATGCCCAGTACATGACCT
TATGGGACTTTCCTACTTGGCAGTACATCTACGTATTAGTCATCGCTATTACCATGGTGATGCGGTTTTG
GCAGTACATCAATGGGCGTGGATAGCGGTTTGACTCACGGGGATTTCCAAGTCTCCACCCCATTGACGTC
AATGGGAGTTTGTTTTGGCACCAAAATCAACGGGACTTTCCAAAATGTCGTAACAACTCCGCCCCATTGA
CGCAAATGGGCGGTAGGCGTGTACGGTGGGAGGTCTATATAAGCAGAGCTCGTTTAGTGAACCGTCAGAT
CGCCTGGAGACGCCATCCACGCTGTTTTGACCTCCATAGAAGACACCGGGACCGATCCAGCCTCCGGTCG
ACCGATCCTGAGAACTTCAGGGTGAGTTTGGGGACCCTTGATTGTTCTTTCTTTTTCGCTATTGTAAAAT
TCATGTTATATGGAGGGGGCAAAGTTTTCAGGGTGTTGTTTAGAATGGGAAGATGTCCCTTGTATCACCA
TGGACCCTCATGATAATTTTGTTTCTTTCACTTTCTACTCTGTTGACAACCATTGTCTCCTCTTATTTTC
TTTTCATTTTCTGTAACTTTTTCGTTAAACTTTAGCTTGCATTTGTAACGAATTTTTAAATTCACTTTTG
TTTATTTGTCAGATTGTAAGTACTTTCTCTAATCACTTTTTTTTCAAGGCAATCAGGGTATATTATATTG
TACTTCAGCACAGTTTTAGAGAACAATTGTTATAATTAAATGATAAGGTAGAATATTTCTGCATATAAAT
TCTGGCTGGCGTGGAAATATTCTTATTGGTAGAAACAACTACACCCTGGTCATCATCCTGCCTTTCTCTT
TATGGTTACAATGATATACACTGTTTGAGATGAGGATAAAATACTCTGAGTCCAAACCGGGCCCCTCTGC
TAACCATGTTCATGCCTTCTTCTCTTTCCTACAGCTCCTGGGCAACGTGCTGGTTGTTGTGCTGTCTCAT
CATTTTGGCAAAGAATTCCTCGAGGGCCGGATCCGAATTCCTGTATTTGTCTGAAAACATGGGCCAGGCT
GTTACCACCCCCTTAAGTTTGACTTTAGACCACTGGAAGGATGTCGAACGGACAGCCCACAACCTGTCGG
TAGAGGTTAGAAAAAGGCGCTGGGTTACATTCTGCTCTGCAGAATGGCCAACCTTCAACGTCGGATGGCC
ACGAGACGGCACTTTTAACCCAGACATTATTACACAGGTTAAGATCAAGGTCTTCTCACCTGGCCCACAT
GGACATCCGGATCAGGTCCCCTACATCGTGACCTGGGAAGCTATAGCAGTAGACCCCCCTCCCTGGGTCA
GACCCTTCGTGCACCCTAAACCTCCCCTCTCTCTTCCCCCTTCAGCCCCCTCTCTCCCACCTGAACCCCC
ACTCTCGACCCCGCCCCAGTCCTCCCTCTATCCGGCTCTCACTTCTCCTTTAAACACCAAACCTAGGCCT
CAAGTCCTTCCTGATAGCGGAGGACCACTCATTGATCTACTCACGGAGGACCCTCCGCCTTACCGGGACC
CAGGGCCACCCTCTCCTGACGGGAACGGCGATAGCGGAGAAGTGGCCCCTACAGAAGGAGCCCCTGACCC
TTCCCCAATGGTATCCCGCCTGCGGGGAAGAAAAGAACCCCCCGTGGCGGATTCTACTACCTCTCAGGCG
TTCCCCCTTCGCCTGGGAGGGAATGGACAGTATCAATACTGGCCATTTTCCTCCTCTGACCTCTATAACT
GGAAAAATAACAACCCCTCTTTCTCCGAGGACCCAGCTAAATTGACAGCTTTGATCGAGTCCGTTCTCCT
TACTCATCAGCCCACTTGGGATGACTGCCAACAGCTATTAGGGACCCTGCTGACGGGAGAAGAAAAACAG
CGAGTGCTCCTAGAGGCCCGAAAGGCGGTTCGAGGGGAGGACGGACGCCCAACTCAGCTGCCCAATGACA
TTAATGATGCTTTTCCCTTGGAACGTCCCGACTGGGACTACAACACCCAACGAGGTAGGAACCACCTAGT
CCACTATCGCCAGTTGCTCCTAGCGGGTCTCCAAAACGCGGGCAGAAGCCCCACCAATTTGGCCAAGGTA
AAAGGGATAACCCAGGGACCTAATGAGTCTCCCTCAGCCTTTTTAGAGAGACTCAAGGAGGCCTATCGCA
GATACACTCCTTATGACCCTGAGGACCCAGGGCAAGAAACCAATGTGGCCATGTCATTCATCTGGCAGTC
CGCCCCGGATATCGGGCGAAAGTTAGAGCGGTTAGAAGATTTGAAGAGTAAGACCTTAGGAGACTTAGTG
AGGGAAGCTGAAAAGATCTTTAATAAACGAGAAACCCCGGAAGAAAGAGAGGAACGTATTAGGAGAGAAA
CAGAGGAAAAGGAAGAACGCCGTAGGGCAGAGGATGTGCAGAGAGAGAAGGAGAGGGACCGCAGAAGACA
TAGAGAAATGAGTAAGTTGCTGGCTACTGTCGTTAGCGGGCAGAGACAGGATAGACAGGGAGGAGAGCGA
AGGAGGCCCCAACTCGACCACGACCAGTGTGCCTACTGCAAAGAAAAGGGACATTGGGCTAGAGATTGCC
CCAAGAAGCCAAGAGGACCCCGGGGACCACGACCCCAGGCCTCCCTCCTGACGCGTAGTTCCCTGTATCC
AGCCCTCACACCTACCGGTGATTACAAAGACGATGACGATAAGATGGCCCCAAAGAAGAAGCGGAAGGTC
GGTATCCACGGAGTCCCAGCAGCCGACAAGAAGTACAGCATCGGCCTGGACATCGGCACCAACTCTGTGG
GCTGGGCCGTGATCACCGACGAGTACAAGGTGCCCAGCAAGAAATTCAAGGTGCTGGGCAACACCGACCG
GCACAGCATCAAGAAGAACCTGATCGGAGCCCTGCTGTTCGACAGCGGCGAAACAGCCGAGGCCACCCGG
CTGAAGAGAACCGCCAGAAGAAGATACACCAGACGGAAGAACCGGATCTGCTATCTGCAAGAGATCTTCA
GCAACGAGATGGCCAAGGTGGACGACAGCTTCTTCCACAGACTGGAAGAGTCCTTCCTGGTGGAAGAGGA
TAAGAAGCACGAGCGGCACCCCATCTTCGGCAACATCGTGGACGAGGTGGCCTACCACGAGAAGTACCCC
ACCATCTACCACCTGAGAAAGAAACTGGTGGACAGCACCGACAAGGCCGACCTGCGGCTGATCTATCTGG
CCCTGGCCCACATGATCAAGTTCCGGGGCCACTTCCTGATCGAGGGCGACCTGAACCCCGACAACAGCGA
CGTGGACAAGCTGTTCATCCAGCTGGTGCAGACCTACAACCAGCTGTTCGAGGAAAACCCCATCAACGCC
AGCGGCGTGGACGCCAAGGCCATCCTGTCTGCCAGACTGAGCAAGAGCAGACGGCTGGAAAATCTGATCG
CCCAGCTGCCCGGCGAGAAGAAGAATGGCCTGTTCGGAAACCTGATTGCCCTGAGCCTGGGCCTGACCCC
CAACTTCAAGAGCAACTTCGACCTGGCCGAGGATGCCAAACTGCAGCTGAGCAAGGACACCTACGACGAC
GACCTGGACAACCTGCTGGCCCAGATCGGCGACCAGTACGCCGACCTGTTTCTGGCCGCCAAGAACCTGT
CCGACGCCATCCTGCTGAGCGACATCCTGAGAGTGAACACCGAGATCACCAAGGCCCCCCTGAGCGCCTC
TATGATCAAGAGATACGACGAGCACCACCAGGACCTGACCCTGCTGAAAGCTCTCGTGCGGCAGCAGCTG
CCTGAGAAGTACAAAGAGATTTTCTTCGACCAGAGCAAGAACGGCTACGCCGGCTACATTGACGGCGGAG
CCAGCCAGGAAGAGTTCTACAAGTTCATCAAGCCCATCCTGGAAAAGATGGACGGCACCGAGGAACTGCT
CGTGAAGCTGAACAGAGAGGACCTGCTGCGGAAGCAGCGGACCTTCGACAACGGCAGCATCCCCCACCAG
ATCCACCTGGGAGAGCTGCACGCCATTCTGCGGCGGCAGGAAGATTTTTACCCATTCCTGAAGGACAACC
GGGAAAAGATCGAGAAGATCCTGACCTTCCGCATCCCCTACTACGTGGGCCCTCTGGCCAGGGGAAACAG
CAGATTCGCCTGGATGACCAGAAAGAGCGAGGAAACCATCACCCCCTGGAACTTCGAGGAAGTGGTGGAC
AAGGGCGCTTCCGCCCAGAGCTTCATCGAGCGGATGACCAACTTCGATAAGAACCTGCCCAACGAGAAGG
TGCTGCCCAAGCACAGCCTGCTGTACGAGTACTTCACCGTGTATAACGAGCTGACCAAAGTGAAATACGT
GACCGAGGGAATGAGAAAGCCCGCCTTCCTGAGCGGCGAGCAGAAAAAGGCCATCGTGGACCTGCTGTTC
AAGACCAACCGGAAAGTGACCGTGAAGCAGCTGAAAGAGGACTACTTCAAGAAAATCGAGTGCTTCGACT
CCGTGGAAATCTCCGGCGTGGAAGATCGGTTCAACGCCTCCCTGGGCACATACCACGATCTGCTGAAAAT
TATCAAGGACAAGGACTTCCTGGACAATGAGGAAAACGAGGACATTCTGGAAGATATCGTGCTGACCCTG
ACACTGTTTGAGGACAGAGAGATGATCGAGGAACGGCTGAAAACCTATGCCCACCTGTTCGACGACAAAG
TGATGAAGCAGCTGAAGCGGCGGAGATACACCGGCTGGGGCAGGCTGAGCCGGAAGCTGATCAACGGCAT
CCGGGACAAGCAGTCCGGCAAGACAATCCTGGATTTCCTGAAGTCCGACGGCTTCGCCAACAGAAACTTC
ATGCAGCTGATCCACGACGACAGCCTGACCTTTAAAGAGGACATCCAGAAAGCCCAGGTGTCCGGCCAGG
GCGATAGCCTGCACGAGCACATTGCCAATCTGGCCGGCAGCCCCGCCATTAAGAAGGGCATCCTGCAGAC
AGTGAAGGTGGTGGACGAGCTCGTGAAAGTGATGGGCCGGCACAAGCCCGAGAACATCGTGATCGAAATG
GCCAGAGAGAACCAGACCACCCAGAAGGGACAGAAGAACAGCCGCGAGAGAATGAAGCGGATCGAAGAGG
GCATCAAAGAGCTGGGCAGCCAGATCCTGAAAGAACACCCCGTGGAAAACACCCAGCTGCAGAACGAGAA
GCTGTACCTGTACTACCTGCAGAATGGGCGGGATATGTACGTGGACCAGGAACTGGACATCAACCGGCTG
TCCGACTACGATGTGGACCATATCGTGCCTCAGAGCTTTCTGAAGGACGACTCCATCGACAACAAGGTGC
TGACCAGAAGCGACAAGAACCGGGGCAAGAGCGACAACGTGCCCTCCGAAGAGGTCGTGAAGAAGATGAA
GAACTACTGGCGGCAGCTGCTGAACGCCAAGCTGATTACCCAGAGAAAGTTCGACAATCTGACCAAGGCC
GAGAGAGGCGGCCTGAGCGAACTGGATAAGGCCGGCTTCATCAAGAGACAGCTGGTGGAAACCCGGCAGA
TCACAAAGCACGTGGCACAGATCCTGGACTCCCGGATGAACACTAAGTACGACGAGAATGACAAGCTGAT
CCGGGAAGTGAAAGTGATCACCCTGAAGTCCAAGCTGGTGTCCGATTTCCGGAAGGATTTCCAGTTTTAC
AAAGTGCGCGAGATCAACAACTACCACCACGCCCACGACGCCTACCTGAACGCCGTCGTGGGAACCGCCC
TGATCAAAAAGTACCCTAAGCTGGAAAGCGAGTTCGTGTACGGCGACTACAAGGTGTACGACGTGCGGAA
GATGATCGCCAAGAGCGAGCAGGAAATCGGCAAGGCTACCGCCAAGTACTTCTTCTACAGCAACATCATG
AACTTTTTCAAGACCGAGATTACCCTGGCCAACGGCGAGATCCGGAAGCGGCCTCTGATCGAGACAAACG
GCGAAACCGGGGAGATCGTGTGGGATAAGGGCCGGGATTTTGCCACCGTGCGGAAAGTGCTGAGCATGCC
CCAAGTGAATATCGTGAAAAAGACCGAGGTGCAGACAGGCGGCTTCAGCAAAGAGTCTATCCTGCCCAAG
AGGAACAGCGATAAGCTGATCGCCAGAAAGAAGGACTGGGACCCTAAGAAGTACGGCGGCTTCGACAGCC
CCACCGTGGCCTATTCTGTGCTGGTGGTGGCCAAAGTGGAAAAGGGCAAGTCCAAGAAACTGAAGAGTGT
GAAAGAGCTGCTGGGGATCACCATCATGGAAAGAAGCAGCTTCGAGAAGAATCCCATCGACTTTCTGGAA
GCCAAGGGCTACAAAGAAGTGAAAAAGGACCTGATCATCAAGCTGCCTAAGTACTCCCTGTTCGAGCTGG
AAAACGGCCGGAAGAGAATGCTGGCCTCTGCCGGCGAACTGCAGAAGGGAAACGAACTGGCCCTGCCCTC
CAAATATGTGAACTTCCTGTACCTGGCCAGCCACTATGAGAAGCTGAAGGGCTCCCCCGAGGATAATGAG
CAGAAACAGCTGTTTGTGGAACAGCACAAGCACTACCTGGACGAGATCATCGAGCAGATCAGCGAGTTCT
CCAAGAGAGTGATCCTGGCCGACGCTAATCTGGACAAAGTGCTGTCCGCCTACAACAAGCACCGGGATAA
GCCCATCAGAGAGCAGGCCGAGAATATCATCCACCTGTTTACCCTGACCAATCTGGGAGCCCCTGCCGCC
TTCAAGTACTTTGACACCACCATCGACCGGAAGAGGTACACCAGCACCAAAGAGGTGCTGGACGCCACCC
TGATCCACCAGAGCATCACCGGCCTGTACGAGACACGGATCGACCTGTCTCAGCTGGGAGGCGACAAGCG
TCCTGCTGCTACTAAGAAAGCTGGTCAAGCTAAGAAAAAGAAATGAGGTACCTGCATCCTCAGGTGCAGG
CTGCCTATCAGAAGGTGGTGGCTGGTGTGGCCAATGCCCTGGCTCACAAATACCACTGAGATCTTTTTCC
CTCTGCCAAAAATTATGGGGACATCATGAAGCCCCTTGAGCATCTGACTTCTGGCTAATAAAGGAAATTT
ATTTTCATTGCAATAGTGTGTTGGAATTTTTTGTGTCTCTCACTCGGAAGGACATATGGGAGGGCAAATC
ATTTAAAACATCAGAATGAGTATTTGGTTTAGAGTTTGGCAACATATGCCCATATGCTGGCTGCCATGAA
CAAAGGTTGGCTATAAAGAGGTCATCAGTATATGAAACAGCCCCCTGCTGTCCATTCCTTATTCCATAGA
AAAGCCTTGACTTGAGGTTAGATTTTTTTTATATTTTGTTTTGTGTTATTTTTTTCTTTAACATCCCTAA
AATTTTCCTTACATGTTTTACTAGCCAGATTTTTCCTCCTCTCCTGACTACTCCCAGTCATAGCTGTCCC
TCTTCTCTTATGGAGATCCCTCGACGGATCGGCCGCAATTCGTAATCATGTCATAGCTGTTTCCTGTGTG
AAATTGTTATCCGCTCACAATTCCACACAACATACGAGCCGGAAGCATAAAGTGTAAAGCCTGGGGTGCC
TAATGAGTGAGCTAACTCACATTAATTGCGTTGCGCTCACTGCCCGCTTTCCAGTCGGGAAACCTGTCGT
GCCAGCTGCATTAATGAATCGGCCAACGCGCGGGGAGAGGCGGTTTGCGTATTGGGCGCTCTTCCGCTTC
CTCGCTCACTGACTCGCTGCGCTCGGTCGTTCGGCTGCGGCGAGCGGTATCAGCTCACTCAAAGGCGGTA
ATACGGTTATCCACAGAATCAGGGGATAACGCAGGAAAGAACATGTGAGCAAAAGGCCAGCAAAAGGCCA
GGAACCGTAAAAAGGCCGCGTTGCTGGCGTTTTTCCATAGGCTCCGCCCCCCTGACGAGCATCACAAAAA
TCGACGCTCAAGTCAGAGGTGGCGAAACCCGACAGGACTATAAAGATACCAGGCGTTTCCCCCTGGAAGC
TCCCTCGTGCGCTCTCCTGTTCCGACCCTGCCGCTTACCGGATACCTGTCCGCCTTTCTCCCTTCGGGAA
GCGTGGCGCTTTCTCATAGCTCACGCTGTAGGTATCTCAGTTCGGTGTAGGTCGTTCGCTCCAAGCTGGG
CTGTGTGCACGAACCCCCCGTTCAGCCCGACCGCTGCGCCTTATCCGGTAACTATCGTCTTGAGTCCAAC
CCGGTAAGACACGACTTATCGCCACTGGCAGCAGCCACTGGTAACAGGATTAGCAGAGCGAGGTATGTAG
GCGGTGCTACAGAGTTCTTGAAGTGGTGGCCTAACTACGGCTACACTAGAAGAACAGTATTTGGTATCTG
CGCTCTGCTGAAGCCAGTTACCTTCGGAAAAAGAGTTGGTAGCTCTTGATCCGGCAAACAAACCACCGCT
GGTAGCGGTGGTTTTTTTGTTTGCAAGCAGCAGATTACGCGCAGAAAAAAAGGATCTCAAGAAGATCCTT
TGATCTTTTCTACGGGGTCTGACGCTCAGTGGAACGAAAACTCACGTTAAGGGATTTTGGTCATGAGATT
ATCAAAAAGGATCTTCACCTAGATCCTTTTAAATTAAAAATGAAGTTTTAAATCAATCTAAAGTATATAT
GAGTAAACTTGGTCTGACAGTTACCAATGCTTAATCAGTGAGGCACCTATCTCAGCGATCTGTCTATTTC
GTTCATCCATAGTTGCCTGACTCCCCGTCGTGTAGATAACTACGATACGGGAGGGCTTACCATCTGGCCC
CAGTGCTGCAATGATACCGCGAGACCCACGCTCACCGGCTCCAGATTTATCAGCAATAAACCAGCCAGCC
GGAAGGGCCGAGCGCAGAAGTGGTCCTGCAACTTTATCCGCCTCCATCCAGTCTATTAATTGTTGCCGGG
AAGCTAGAGTAAGTAGTTCGCCAGTTAATAGTTTGCGCAACGTTGTTGCCATTGCTACAGGCATCGTGGT
GTCACGCTCGTCGTTTGGTATGGCTTCATTCAGCTCCGGTTCCCAACGATCAAGGCGAGTTACATGATCC
CCCATGTTGTGCAAAAAAGCGGTTAGCTCCTTCGGTCCTCCGATCGTTGTCAGAAGTAAGTTGGCCGCAG
TGTTATCACTCATGGTTATGGCAGCACTGCATAATTCTCTTACTGTCATGCCATCCGTAAGATGCTTTTC
TGTGACTGGTGAGTACTCAACCAAGTCATTCTGAGAATAGTGTATGCGGCGACCGAGTTGCTCTTGCCCG
GCGTCAATACGGGATAATACCGCGCCACATAGCAGAACTTTAAAAGTGCTCATCATTGGAAAACGTTCTT
CGGGGCGAAAACTCTCAAGGATCTTACCGCTGTTGAGATCCAGTTCGATGTAACCCACTCGTGCACCCAA
CTGATCTTCAGCATCTTTTACTTTCACCAGCGTTTCTGGGTGAGCAAAAACAGGAAGGCAAAATGCCGCA
AAAAAGGGAATAAGGGCGACACGGAAATGTTGAATACTCATACTCTTCCTTTTTCAATATTATTGAAGCA
TTTATCAGGGTTATTGTCTCATGAGCGGATACATATTTGAATGTATTTAGAAAAATAAACAAATAGGGGT
TCCGCGCACATTTCCCCGAAAAGTGCCACCTAAATTGTAAGCGTTAATATTTTGTTAAAATTCGCGTTAA
ATTTTTGTTAAATCAGCTCATTTTTTAACCAATAGGCCGAAATCGGCAAAATCCCTTATAAATCAAAAGA
ATAGACCGAGATAGGGT
[37 nt withheld, positions 10168-10204]
AAAGAACGTGGACTCCAACGTCAAAGG
[49 nt withheld, positions 10232-10280]
T
[91 nt withheld, positions 10282-10372]
G
[124 nt withheld, positions 10374-10497]
CCCATTCGCCATTCAGGCTGCGCAACTGTTGGGAAGGGCGATCGGTGCGGGCCTCTTCGCTATTACGCCA
GCTGGCGAAAGGGGGATGTGCTGCAAGGCGATTAAGTTGGGTAACGCCAGGGTTTTCCCAGTCACGACGT
TGTAAAACGACGGCCAGTGAGCGCGCGTAATACGACTCACTATAGGGCGAATTGGAGCTCCACCGCGGTG
Features (pLannotate 1.2.2; 19 found; start..end, strand, type, name):
     97..476     +  enhancer       CMV enhancer: human cytomegalovirus immediate early enhancer
    477..680     +  promoter       CMV promoter: human cytomegalovirus (CMV) immediate early promoter
    792..1364    +  intron         β-globin intron: intron from rabbit β-globin gene
   1459..3063    +  CDS            gag: GAG_MLVFF - Experimental evidence at protein level: Swiss-Prot protein existence level 1. [Nucleocapsid protein p10-Gag]: Involved in the packaging and encapsidation of two copies of the genome. Binds with high affinity to conserved UCUG elements within the packaging signal, located near the 5'-end of the genome. This binding is dependent on genome dimerization. From Friend murine leukemia virus (isolate FB29) (FrMLV).
   3175..4776    +  CDS            Cas9(N): N-terminal portion of Streptococcus pyogenes Cas9 (Zetsche et al., 2015)
   4777..7275    +  CDS            Cas9(C): C-terminal portion of Streptococcus pyogenes Cas9 (Zetsche et al., 2015)
   7338..7406    +  CDS            HBB (fragment): HBB_PONPY - Experimental evidence at transcript level: Swiss-Prot protein existence level 2. Involved in oxygen transport from the lung to the various peripheral tissues. From Pongo pygmaeus (Bornean orangutan).
   7477..7532    +  polyA_signal   β-globin poly(A) signal: rabbit β-globin polyadenylation signal (Gil and Proudfoot, 1987)
   7912..7934    -  protein_bind   lac operator (fragment): The lac repressor binds to the lac operator to inhibit transcription in E. coli. This inhibition can be relieved by adding lactose or isopropyl-β-D-thiogalactopyranoside (IPTG). lac repressor encoded by lacI
   7938..7968    -  promoter       lac promoter: promoter for the E. coli lac operon
   7983..8004    -  protein_bind   CAP binding site: CAP binding activates transcription in the presence of cAMP. E. coli catabolite activator protein
   8017..8109    -  CDS            lacI (fragment): lac repressor; lacI; The lac repressor binds to the lac operator to inhibit transcription in E. coli. This inhibition can be relieved by adding lactose or isopropyl-β-D-thiogalactopyranoside (IPTG).
   8292..8880    -  rep_origin     ori: high-copy-number ColE1/pMB1/pBR322/pUC origin of replication
   9051..9911    -  CDS            AmpR: β-lactamase; bla; confers resistance to ampicillin, carbenicillin, and related antibiotics
   9912..10016   -  promoter       AmpR promoter: bla
  10069..10497   -  rep_origin     f1 ori (sequence partly withheld): f1 bacteriophage origin of replication; arrow indicates direction of (+) strand synthesis
  10502..10657   -  CDS            lacZα (fragment): LacZα fragment of β-galactosidase; lacZ fragment
  10665..10683   +  promoter       T7 promoter: promoter for bacteriophage T7 RNA polymerase
  10692..14      +  misc_feature   MCS (fragment) (across the origin): pBluescript multiple cloning site
