[The description below was written by a language model from this plasmid's Addgene catalogue record and pLannotate feature annotations shown in this document.]
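Description:
pCF140_Gag-SpyCas9-NLS is a mammalian expression plasmid of about 10.7 kb that produces a fusion of Friend murine leukemia virus Gag to Streptococcus pyogenes Cas9 for making Cas9-loaded virus-like particles (VLPs). It is maintained in E. coli through a high-copy ColE1/pUC-type origin and selected with ampicillin via the β-lactamase gene. The backbone also carries an f1 phage origin and pBluescript-derived remnants (lac promoter/operator, lacZα and lacI fragments, a T7 promoter and partial multiple cloning site) that play no part in the mammalian expression function.

The expression cassette is driven by the human cytomegalovirus immediate-early enhancer and promoter, followed by a rabbit β-globin intron, which generally improves transcript processing and expression. Downstream lies the FMLV gag coding sequence and then, after a short unannotated gap, the full SpyCas9 open reading frame, which the annotation software splits into N- and C-terminal portions that are contiguous. The name and purpose field indicate a nuclear localization signal on the fusion, although it is not called out as a separate feature. The nature of the sequence joining Gag and Cas9 is likewise not stated. The cassette ends with a rabbit β-globin polyadenylation signal, and the small "HBB" fragment annotated just upstream probably reflects β-globin sequence belonging to that terminator region rather than a functional coding element.

Because Gag drives particle assembly and budding, fusing Cas9 to it directs the nuclease into nascent particles in transfected producer cells. No guide RNA cassette, envelope gene or pol sequence is annotated here, so those components would have to come from other plasmids. The associated publication concerns CRISPR repair outcomes in nondividing human cells, consistent with use for transient Cas9 protein delivery.
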