Addgene plasmid #225959: pCF140_Gag-SpyCas9-NLS
Purpose: CMV-Intron-Gag-SpyCas9-NLS. Expresses Gag-SpyCas9-NLS for VLP production.
Depositing lab: Christof Fellmann. Depositing organization: J. David Gladstone Institutes. Publication: Characterizing and controlling CRISPR repair outcomes in nondividing human cells. Ramadoss GN, Namaganda SJ, Kumar MM, Hamilton JR, Sharma R, Chow KG, Workley LA, Macklin BL, Sun M, Ha AS, Liu JC, Fellmann C, Watry HL, Dierks PH, Bose RS, Jin J, Perez BS, Sandoval Espinoza CR, Matia MP, Lu SH, Judge LM, Shy BR, Nussenzweig A, Adamson B, Murthy N, Doudna JA, Kampmann M, Conklin BR. Nat Commun. 2025 Nov 17;16(1):9883. doi: 10.1038/s41467-025-66058-3. PubMed 41249169.
Backbone
  Vector backbone: pCF140
  Vector type: Mammalian Expression
Growth in bacteria
  Bacterial resistance: Ampicillin, 100 μg/mL
  Growth temperature: 37°C
  Growth strain: DH5alpha
  Copy number: Unknown
Gene/Insert
  Gene/Insert name: CMV-Intron-Gag-SpyCas9-NLS
  Species: FMLV Gag, SpyCas9
Terms and licenses: Academic/Nonprofit Terms; Industry Terms: Not Available to Industry
Depositor comments: Please visit https://doi.org/10.1101/2024.06.25.600517 for bioRxiv preprint.
How to cite: pCF140_Gag-SpyCas9-NLS was a gift from Christof Fellmann (Addgene plasmid # 225959 ; http://n2t.net/addgene:225959 ; RRID:Addgene_225959)
